>Addgene plasmid #22816 | pBMTL-6 | depositor full sequence | sequence record 10454 | Author sequence
AACGAATTCAAGCTTGATATCATTCAGGACGAGCCTCAGACTCCAGCGTAACTGGACTGAAAACAAACTA
AAGCGCCCTTGTGGCGCTTTAGTTTTGTTCCGCTCATGATAATAATGGTTTCTTAGACGTCAGGTGGCAC
TTTTCGGGGAAATGTGCGCGCCCGCGTTCCTGCTGGCGCTGGGCCTGTTTCTGGCGCTGGACTTCCCGCT
GTTCCGTCAGCAGCTTTTCGCCCACGGCCTTGATGATCGCGGCGGCCTTGGCCTGCATATCCCGATTCAA
CGGCCCCAGGGCGTCCAGAACGGGCTTCAGGCGCTCCCGAAGGTCTCGGGCCGTCTCTTGGGCTTGATCG
GCCTTCTTGCGCATCTCACGCGCTCCTGCGGCGGCCTGTAGGGCAGGCTCATACCCCTGCCGAACCGCTT
TTGTCAGCCGGTCGGCCACGGCTTCCGGCGTCTCAACGCGCTTTGAGATTCCCAGCTTTTCGGCCAATCC
CTGCGGTGCATAGGCGCGTGGCTCGACCGCTTGCGGGCTGATGGTGACGTGGCCCACTGGTGGCCGCTCC
AGGGCCTCGTAGAACGCCTGAATGCGCGTGTGACGTGCCTTGCTGCCCTCGATGCCCCGTTGCAGCCCTA
GATCGGCCACAGCGGCCGCAAACGTGGTCTGGTCGCGGGTCATCTGCGCTTTGTTGCCGATGAACTCCTT
GGCCGACAGCCTGCCGTCCTGCGTCAGCGGCACCACGAACGCGGTCATGTGCGGGCTGGTTTCGTCACGG
TGGATGCTGGCCGTCACGATGCGATCCGCCCCGTACTTGTCCGCCAGCCACTTGTGCGCCTTCTCGAAGA
ACGCCGCCTGCTGTTCTTGGCTGGCCGACTTCCACCATTCCGGGCTGGCCGTCATGACGTACTCGACCGC
CAACACAGCGTCCTTGCGCCGCTTCTCTGGCAGCAACTCGCGCAGTCGGCCCATCGCTTCATCGGTGCTG
CTGGCCGCCCAGTGCTCGTTCTCTGGCGTCCTGCTGGCGTCAGCGTTGGGCGTCTCGCGCTCGCGGTAGG
CGTGCTTGAGACTGGCCGCCACGTTGCCCATTTTCGCCAGCTTCTTGCATCGCATGATCGCGTATGCCGC
CATGCCTGCCCCTCCCTTTTGGTGTCCAACCGGCTCGACGGGGGCAGCGCAAGGCGGTGCCTCCGGCGGG
CCACTCAATGCTTGAGTATACTCACTAGACTTTGCTTCGCAAAGTCGTGACCGCCTACGGCGGCTGCGGC
GCCCTACGGGCTTGCTCTCCGGGCTTCGCCCTGCGCGGTCGCTGCGCTCCCTTGCCAGCCCGTGGATATG
TGGACGATGGCCGCGAGCGGCCACCGGCTGGCTCGCTTCGCTCGGCCCGTGGACAACCCTGCTGGACAAG
CTGATGGACAGGCTGCGCCTGCCCACGAGCTTGACCACAGGGATTGCCCACCGGCTACCCAGCCTTCGAC
CACATACCCACCGGCTCCAACTGCGCGGCCTGCGGCCTTGCCCCATCAATTTTTTTAATTTTCTCTGGGG
AAAAGCCTCCGGCCTGCGGCCTGCGCGCTTCGCTTGCCGGTTGGACACCAAGTGGAAGGCGGGTCAAGGC
TCGCGCAGCGACCGCGCAGCGGCTTGGCCTTGACGCGCCTGGAACGACCCAAGCCTATGCGAGTGGGGGC
AGTCGAAGGCGAAGCCCGCCCGCCTGCCCCCCGAGCCTCACGGCGGCGAGTGCGGGGGTTCCAAGGGGGC
AGCGCCACCTTGGGCAAGGCCGAAGGCCGCGCAGTCGATCAACAAGCCCCGGAGGGGCCACTTTTTGCCG
GAGGGGGAGCCGCGCCGAAGGCGTGGGGGAACCCCGCAGGGGTGCCCTTCTTTGGGCACCAAAGAACTAG
ATATAGGGCGAAATGCGAAAGACTTAAAAATCAACAACTTAAAAAAGGGGGGTACGCAACAGCTCATTGC
GGCACCCCCCGCAATAGCTCATTGCGTAGGTTAAAGAAAATCTGTAATTGACTGCCACTTTTACGCAACG
CATAATTGTTGTCGCGCTGCCGAAAAGTTGCAGCTGATTGCGCATGGTGCCGCAACCGTGCGGCACCCTA
CCGCATGGAGATAAGCATGGCCACGCAGTCCAGAGAAATCGGCATTCAAGCCAAGAACAAGCCCGGTCAC
TGGGTGCAAACGGAACGCAAAGCGCATGAGGCGTGGGCCGGGCTTATTGCGAGGAAACCCACGGCGGCAA
TGCTGCTGCATCACCTCGTGGCGCAGATGGGCCACCAGAACGCCGTGGTGGTCAGCCAGAAGACACTTTC
CAAGCTCATCGGACGTTCTTTGCGGACGGTCCAATACGCAGTCAAGGACTTGGTGGCCGAGCGCTGGATC
TCCGTCGTGAAGCTCAACGGCCCCGGCACCGTGTCGGCCTACGTGGTCAATGACCGCGTGGCGTGGGGCC
AGCCCCGCGACCAGTTGCGCCTGTCGGTGTTCAGTGCCGCCGTGGTGGTTGATCACGACGACCAGGACGA
ATCGCTGTTGGGGCATGGCGACCTGCGCCGCATCCCGACCCTGTATCCGGGCGAGCAGCAACTACCGACC
GGCCCCGGCGAGGAGCCGCCCAGCCAGCCCGGCATTCCGGGCATGGAACCAGACCTGCCAGCCTTGACCG
AAACGGAGGAATGGGAACGGCGCGGGCAGCAGCGCCTGCCGATGCCCGATGAGCCGTGTTTTCTGGACGA
TGGCGAGCCGTTGGAGCCGCCGACACGGGTCACGCTGCCGCGCCGGTAGTACGTAAGAGGTTCCAACTTT
CACCATAATGAAATAAGATCACTACCGGGCGTATTTTTTGAGTTATCGAGATTTTCAGGAGCTAAGGAAG
CTAAAATGGAAGAACAAAGCGTGAACATGGCGCGATTGAAGGGGGAGGTTTTGCCCGCCCTCTTCGCGTC
GCCGGCGACGATTGGCGAGTACGGGGCCGGCATCGACGGGGCGGATTCCCTCAACGAGCTGTCGAATCTG
ATGGAGCACGGCGCAGTTGCCGCGCTGGCCGACAAAATCAGCCAGATCGTGGCGAAGCTGGCCGACGCGG
ACCCCCGCAAGATCGCGGAAAAGCCTACCTGGTTCGAGAAGATGCTTGGCCGTGAGGTTGAACGCCAGGT
GAGGTATCAGGTCGCCCGCAAGACGCTCGACCAGTTGCTGGACGAAGCCGAGGGCGTAGCGCAGCGCGTG
CGGGACACGTTGCGCGCCTTGGATGACATGCTCAATACGCATGAGGCCGAGGTAGACCGGCTCAGAGCCT
ACATTCAAGCCGGGCGCGAGTTCCTGGACGAGAACCCCGAGGCCGGCGCGGCCAAGGCCGGCGTGATCGA
GTTCGACAAGCCGCGCGAACGCTTCGCGCGCAAGCTCGCCAACCTGGCAACCCTCATGGCGTCCCATGAA
ATGAGCGTCACTCAGATGAAGCTCACGCGGGCGCAGGCCGTGGACATGCTGGACCGCTTCTCTGAAACGG
CATCCGTCCTGGTGCCCGTCTGGCGTCAGCACACCCTCGCGCTCATCACCACCAAGAACATGAATCCGGC
AATGGTCGCCGAGGCGGCCAAAGCTCACCAGGCGCTCATGCGGAGCCTTTCGCAGAGCCTGGAAGGCATC
AACCAATAACACGGCGGGAGAACCCTATGAACGCACTGAAAACGACGCACGACGCCAAGGCCCCTATCGT
CGCCTTCGACATGACCCCGGCAACCCTGCGCGAGCTGGGCTTGCAGGAAAGCGACGTGCCGGAAGTCCAT
GCGGTCGCGCAGCGGATCGAGGTCGGCAGTCCGCAGACCGTTGCCGAGTTCGGCCGCGACGTGGCCGAGC
ACACGTCCCGCTACGCCGATAGCCTGCTGGACCAGGTGCGCAACAGCGACCTGGACGAAGCAGGCGAGAA
ACTGACCCAGGTTGTCGCCAAGGCCCGTTCCCTGAACGTCGGCCCTTTGTCCGACAACCGTTCCCGCCTG
CCCCTGATTGGCCCGCTGATCGACCGCTTCCGCGTCCGTTCGACGGGCTTCATGGCGCGCTTCGACACGA
CCCGCGAGCAGATCGAACACCTGGTCAGCGAAGTGCAGACCACCCAGCAAGGCATCGCGCAGCGCAATGC
CTCGCTCGACGAAATGTTCGCAGCCGTGCGCGAGGAACACCGCCTTCTTGGCGTCCACATCGCGGCCGGC
AAGGTCCGCCTTGCCGAGCTGCGCGAGCAGGCCGAGGGTCTGCGCGGCAATGTCGGGAACGACCCGGGCC
GCGTGCAGGAGCTGGCCGACCTCGATGCGATGGTTGCCAACCTGGACAAGCGCATCGGCGACCTGATCGC
CTTGCAACATTCGGCCATGCAGAGCCTGCCGACCATCCGCATGATCCAGGCCAACAACCAGATGCTGGTC
GATAAATTCCACACCATCCGCGAAATCACCGTGCCGGCGTGGAAGCGGCAATTCATGCTGGCCTTGAGCC
TCAACGAGCAGAAGAACGCCGTCGAACTGGCCACGGCCATCGACGACACCACCAACGACCTGATGAAGCG
CAATGCGGCCCTGCTGCATCGCACGTCCGTCGAGACGGCGAAGGAGAACCAACGCCTGGTGATCGACGTG
GACACGCTCAAGCAGGTTCAGACGACGCTCATCAAGACCGTCGAGGACGTTATTCGCATCCAGCAGGAAG
GCGTGCAGAAGCGCAAGGATGCCGAGAAGCAGATCGCCGCAATGCGTGGCGATCTTCAAGCCAAGCTGAC
CCGCCAGCCCGTGCGCGAGCTGGCCCAACAGGAGTCCGTATGAATGCCACAAACACCGATGTTTTCGCCC
AGGTAGGCGGCCTCGAGGCCCGAGGCGCGAAGATGAAGAAGCGGGGCACCCGCTTCCTCATCGCGGCGCT
GGCAGTCCTTGCCATTGCCGGGATCGGGGCAGTAACGGGATGGGCGATCAGCCCGAGCGCGACGCCCGGA
AGCATTGACGTGCCGCAGGTGCTGGCATCGACATTCAGCGACCAGGTGCCGGGCAGTGAGGGCGGCGGCC
TGGGTGGCGGCCTGCCCTTCACTTCGGCCGTCGGGGCATTCACGGACTTCATGGCGGGGCCGGCAATTTT
TACCTTGGGCATTCTTGGCATAGTGGTCGCGGGTGCCGTGCTCGTGTTCGGGGGTGAATTCTGCGGGTTC
GTGCGATCCGTCTGCATGATGGTGATAGCCGTCAGCATGATTTTCGTGTCGTCGAACTTGGTGAAGGGCA
TTCTCGGCGGCGATCACGACGCCGGCCCTGCGGAGCCTTCGCCGCGTGCGCGATTCATGGCGGCCGTGGA
GGCCAAGGATTTCGCGCGAGTGCAAGAGCTGATCGAGGCGCGTGGAGCCAAGTCGGCGGCTGATTATGTC
CTTGCGCAGCTCGCCGTGGCCGAAGGTCTGGACCGCAAGCCTGGTGCGCGCGTCGTGGTCGGGAAAGCGG
CGGGCAGCATGGCAATGCCGCCTGCGGCGCTGGGTTTTACGCCAAGGGGAGAAGCGGCATACGCCATCGA
GCGGTCAGCCTATGGTGAGCCGAGGTCCAGCATTGCGAAGCAGTACCAGCAGGAATGGAACCGGAAGGCG
GCGACCTGGTGGGCGATGGCCGGTGTGGCCGGCATCATCGGCGCGATCCTGGCGGCGGCGGCAACCGGCT
TTGTTGGGCTGGCAGTGTCGATCCGCAACCGAGTGAAGCGCGTGCGCGACCTGTTGGTGATGGAGCCGGG
TGCAGAGCCATAAGGGATCCCCCTCAAGTCAAAAGCCTCCGGTCGGAGGCTTTTGACTTTCTGCTATGGA
GGTCAGGTATGATTTTGCATTAGGCACCCCAGGCTTTACACTTTATGCTTCCGGCTCGTATGTTGTGTGG
AATTGTGAGCGGATAACAATTTCACACTCTAGAGAATTCGTC
Features (pLannotate 1.2.2; 10 found; start..end, strand, type, name):
     60..96      -  terminator     soxR terminator: bidirectional E. coli soxR transcription terminator
   1347..2116    +  rep_origin     pBBR1 oriV: replication origin of the broad-host-range plasmid pBBR1 from Bordetella bronchiseptica; requires the pBBR1 Rep protein for replication
   2117..2779    +  CDS            pBBR1 Rep: replication protein for the broad-host-range plasmid pBBR1 from Bordetella bronchiseptica
   2781..2875    +  promoter       cat promoter (fragment): promoter of the E. coli cat gene encoding chloramphenicol acetyltransferase
   2876..3646    +  CDS            klaA: KLAA_ECOLX - Also known as kilA. Protein predicted: Swiss-Prot protein existence level 4. Belongs to the kla operon, which is associated with cryptic tellurite resistance, and IncW plasmid fertility inhibition. From Escherichia coli.
   3667..4800    +  CDS            klaB: KLAB_ECOLX - Also known as telA. Protein inferred from homology: Swiss-Prot protein existence level 3. Belongs to the kla operon, which is associated with cryptic tellurite resistance, and IncW plasmid fertility inhibition. From Escherichia coli.
   4800..5750    +  CDS            klaC: KLAC_ECOLX - Also known as telB. Protein predicted: Swiss-Prot protein existence level 4. Belongs to the kla operon, which is associated with cryptic tellurite resistance, and IncW plasmid fertility inhibition. From Escherichia coli.
   5767..5798    -  terminator     tonB terminator: bidirectional E. coli tonB-P14 transcription terminator
   5845..5875    +  promoter       lac promoter: promoter for the E. coli lac operon
   5883..5899    +  protein_bind   lac operator: The lac repressor binds to the lac operator to inhibit transcription in E. coli. This inhibition can be relieved by adding lactose or isopropyl-β-D-thiogalactopyranoside (IPTG). lac repressor encoded by lacI
