[The description below was written by a language model from this plasmid's Addgene catalogue record and pLannotate feature annotations shown in this document.]
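Description:
pBMTL-6 is a 5,922 bp empty bacterial expression backbone built on the broad-host-range pBBR1 replicon, part of a vector series designed for stable genomic library construction. Replication depends on the pBBR1 oriV together with the adjacent pBBR1 Rep coding sequence, a pair derived from a Bordetella bronchiseptica plasmid that allows maintenance in a wide range of Gram-negative hosts as well as in E. coli, where the plasmid is propagated. The copy number is not recorded.

Selection is unusual in that it relies on tellurite resistance rather than a conventional antibiotic marker. The resistance cassette consists of the three kla operon genes klaA (kilA), klaB (telA) and klaC (telB), arranged in tandem directly downstream of a fragment of the cat promoter, which presumably drives their transcription. This marker can be useful in hosts that are intrinsically resistant to common antibiotics or where antibiotic markers are undesirable.

The cloning region sits just after a lac promoter and lac operator, so inserted DNA can be transcribed under control of the lac repressor and induced with IPTG in strains that supply lacI; no lacI gene is annotated on the plasmid itself. Because the plasmid is circular, this region lies between the bidirectional tonB terminator, located upstream between the resistance operon and the lac promoter, and the bidirectional soxR terminator downstream. This arrangement is consistent with insulating inserts from read-through transcription in either direction, a feature that favours stable retention of library fragments. The record lists XbaI and EcoRV as cloning sites, and no insert is present.
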