Addgene plasmid #22816: pBMTL-6
Purpose: (Empty Backbone)
Depositing lab: Ryan Gill. Depositing organization: University of Colorado, Boulder. Publication: Broad host range vectors for stable genomic library construction. Lynch MD, Gill RT. Biotechnol Bioeng. 2006 May 5. 94(1):151-8. 10.1002/bit.20836 PubMed 16496398.
Backbone
  Vector backbone: pBMTL-6
  Backbone size (bp): 5922
  Vector type: Bacterial Expression
Growth in bacteria
  Bacterial resistance: Tellurite
  Growth temperature: 37°C
  Growth strain: DH5alpha
  Copy number: Unknown
Gene/Insert
  Gene/Insert name: None
  Cloning method: Restriction Enzyme; 5′ cloning site XbaI (unknown if destroyed); 3′ cloning site EcoRV (unknown if destroyed)
  Sequencing primers: 5′ ggataacaat ttcacactct
Terms and licenses: Academic/Nonprofit Terms; Industry Terms: Not Available to Industry
How to cite: pBMTL-6 was a gift from Ryan Gill (Addgene plasmid # 22816 ; http://n2t.net/addgene:22816 ; RRID:Addgene_22816)
