>Addgene plasmid #22816 | pBMTL-6 | addgene partial sequence | sequence record 28825 | 22816 with lac-promoter
CACTCTAGAGAATTCGTCAACGAATTCAAGCTTGATATCATTCAGGACGAGCCTCAGACTCCAGCGTAAC
TGGACTGAAAACAAACTAAAGCGCCCTTGTGGCGCTTTAGTTTTGTTCCGCTCATGATAATAATGGTTTC
TTAGACGTCAGGTGGCACTTTTCGGGGAAATGTGCGCGCCCGCGTTCCTGCTGGCGCTGGGCCTGTTTCT
GGCGCTGGACTTCCCGCTGTTCCGTCAGCAGCTTTTCGCCCACGGCCTTGATGATCGCGGCGGCCTTGGC
CTGCATATCCCGATTCAACGGCCCCAGGGCGTCCAGAACGGGCTTCAGGCGCTCCCGAAGGTCTCGGGCC
GTCTCTTGGGCTTGATCGGCCTTCTTGCGCATCTCACGCGCTCCTGCGGCGGCCTGTAGGGCAGGCTCAT
ACCCCTGCCGAACCGCTTTTGTCAGCCGGTCGGCCACGGCTTCCGGCGTCTCAACGCGCTTTGAGATTCC
CAGCTTTTCGGCCAATCCCTGCGGTGCATAGGCGCGTGGCTCGACCGCTTGCGGGCTGATGGTGACGTGG
CCCACTGGTGGCCGCTCCAGGGCCTCGTAGAACGCCTGAATGCGCGTGTGACGTGCCTTGCTGCCCTCGA
TGCCCCGTTGCAGCCCTAGATCGGCCACAGCGGCCGCAAAC
